>Addgene plasmid #196536 | pDEST15-Eps8L2_181-299 | addgene full sequence | sequence record 386575 | Addgene NGS Result
GATTTAAAACTTCATTTTTAATTTAAAAGGATCTAGGTGAAGATCCTTTTTGATAATCTCATGACCAAAA
TCCCTTAACGTGAGTTTTCGTTCCACTGAGCGTCAGACCCCGTAGAAAAGATCAAAGGATCTTCTTGAGA
TCCTTTTTTTCTGCGCGTAATCTGCTGCTTGCAAACAAAAAAACCACCGCTACCAGCGGTGGTTTGTTTG
CCGGATCAAGAGCTACCAACTCTTTTTCCGAAGGTAACTGGCTTCAGCAGAGCGCAGATACCAAATACTG
TCCTTCTAGTGTAGCCGTAGTTAGGCCACCACTTCAAGAACTCTGTAGCACCGCCTACATACCTCGCTCT
GCTAATCCTGTTACCAGTGGCTGCTGCCAGTGGCGATAAGTCGTGTCTTACCGGGTTGGACTCAAGACGA
TAGTTACCGGATAAGGCGCAGCGGTCGGGCTGAACGGGGGGTTCGTGCACACAGCCCAGCTTGGAGCGAA
CGACCTACACCGAACTGAGATACCTACAGCGTGAGCTATGAGAAAGCGCCACGCTTCCCGAAGGGAGAAA
GGCGGACAGGTATCCGGTAAGCGGCAGGGTCGGAACAGGAGAGCGCACGAGGGAGCTTCCAGGGGGAAAC
GCCTGGTATCTTTATAGTCCTGTCGGGTTTCGCCACCTCTGACTTGAGCGTCGATTTTTGTGATGCTCGT
CAGGGGGGCGGAGCCTATGGAAAAACGCCAGCAACGCGGCCTTTTTACGGTTCCTGGCCTTTTGCTGGCC
TTTTGCTCACATGTTCTTTCCTGCGTTATCCCCTGATTCTGTGGATAACCGTATTACCGCCTTTGAGTGA
GCTGATACCGCTCGCCGCAGCCGAACGACCGAGCGCAGCGAGTCAGTGAGCGAGGAAGCGGAAGAGCGCC
TGATGCGGTATTTTCTCCTTACGCATCTGTGCGGTATTTCACACCGCAATGGTGCACTCTCAGTACAATC
TGCTCTGATGCCGCATAGTTAAGCCAGTATACACTCCGCTATCGCTACGTGACTGGGTCATGGCTGCGCC
CCGACACCCGCCAACACCCGCTGACGCGCCCTGACGGGCTTGTCTGCTCCCGGCATCCGCTTACAGACAA
GCTGTGACCGTCTCCGGGAGCTGCATGTGTCAGAGGTTTTCACCGTCATCACCGAAACGCGCGAGGCAGC
TGCGGTAAAGCTCATCAGCGTGGTCGTGAAGCGATTCACAGATGTCTGCCTGTTCATCCGCGTCCAGCTC
GTTGAGTTTCTCCAGAAGCGTTAATGTCTGGCTTCTGATAAAGCGGGCCATGTTAAGGGCGGTTTTTTCC
TGTTTGGTCACTGATGCCTCCGTGTAAGGGGGATTTCTGTTCATGGGGGTAATGATACCGATGAAACGAG
AGAGGATGCTCACGATACGGGTTACTGATGATGAACATGCCCGGTTACTGGAACGTTGTGAGGGTAAACA
ACTGGCGGTATGGATGCGGCGGGACCAGAGAAAAATCACTCAGGGTCAATGCCAGCGCTTCGTTAATACA
GATGTAGGTGTTCCACAGGGTAGCCAGCAGCATCCTGCGATGCAGATCCGGAACATAATGGTGCAGGGCG
CTGACTTCCGCGTTTCCAGACTTTACGAAACACGGAAACCGAAGACCATTCATGTTGTTGCTCAGGTCGC
AGACGTTTTGCAGCAGCAGTCGCTTCACGTTCGCTCGCGTATCGGTGATTCATTCTGCTAACCAGTAAGG
CAACCCCGCCAGCCTAGCCGGGTCCTCAACGACAGGAGCACGATCATGCGCACCCGTGGCCAGGACCCAA
CGCTGCCCGAGATGCGCCGCGTGCGGCTGCTGGAGATGGCGGACGCGATGGATATGTTCTGCCAAGGGTT
GGTTTGCGCATTCACAGTTCTCCGCAAGAATTGATTGGCTCCAATTCTTGGAGTGGTGAATCCGTTAGCG
AGGTGCCGCCGGCTTCCATTCAGGTCGAGGTGGCCCGGCTCCATGCACCGCGACGCAACGCGGGGAGGCA
GACAAGGTATAGGGCGGCGCCTACAATCCATGCCAACCCGTTCCATGTGCTCGCCGAGGCGGCATAAATC
GCCGTGACGATCAGCGGTCCAATGATCGAAGTTAGGCTGGTAAGAGCCGCGAGCGATCCTTGAAGCTGTC
CCTGATGGTCGTCATCTACCTGCCTGGACAGCATGGCCTGCAACGCGGGCATCCCGATGCCGCCGGAAGC
GAGAAGAATCATAATGGGGAAGGCCATCCAGCCTCGCGTCGCGAACGCCAGCAAGACGTAGCCCAGCGCG
TCGGCCGCCATGCCGGCGATAATGGCCTGCTTCTCGCCGAAACGTTTGGTGGCGGGACCAGTGACGAAGG
CTTGAGCGAGGGCGTGCAAGATTCCGAATACCGCAAGCGACAGGCCGATCATCGTCGCGCTCCAGCGAAA
GCGGTCCTCGCCGAAAATGACCCAGAGCGCTGCCGGCACCTGTCCTACGAGTTGCATGATAAAGAAGACA
GTCATAAGTGCGGCGACGATAGTCATGCCCCGCGCCCACCGGAAGGAGCTGACTGGGTTGAAGGCTCTCA
AGGGCATCGGTCGATCGACGCTCTCCCTTATGCGACTCCTGCATTAGGAAGCAGCCCAGTAGTAGGTTGA
GGCCGTTGAGCACCGCCGCCGCAAGGAATGGTGCATGCAAGGAGATGGCGCCCAACAGTCCCCCGGCCAC
GGGGCCTGCCACCATACCCACGCCGAAACAAGCGCTCATGAGCCCGAAGTGGCGAGCCCGATCTTCCCCA
TCGGTGATGTCGGCGATATAGGCGCCAGCAACCGCACCTGTGGCGCCGGTGATGCCGGCCACGATGCGTC
CGGCGTAGAGGATCGAGATCTCGATCCCGCGAAATTAATACGACTCACTATAGGGAGACCACAACGGTTT
CCCTCTAGAAATAATTTTGTTTAACTTTAAGAAGGAGATATACATATGTCCCCTATACTAGGTTATTGGA
AAATTAAGGGCCTTGTGCAACCCACTCGACTTCTTTTGGAATATCTTGAAGAAAAATATGAAGAGCATTT
GTATGAGCGCGATGAAGGTGATAAATGGCGAAACAAAAAGTTTGAATTGGGTTTGGAGTTTCCCAATCTT
CCTTATTATATTGATGGTGATGTTAAATTAACACAGTCTATGGCCATCATACGTTATATAGCTGACAAGC
ACAACATGTTGGGTGGTTGTCCAAAAGAGCGTGCAGAGATTTCAATGCTTGAAGGAGCGGTTTTGGATAT
TAGATACGGTGTTTCGAGAATTGCATATAGTAAAGACTTTGAAACTCTCAAAGTTGATTTTCTTAGCAAG
CTACCTGAAATGCTGAAAATGTTCGAAGATCGTTTATGTCATAAAACATATTTAAATGGTGATCATGTAA
CCCATCCTGACTTCATGTTGTATGACGCTCTTGATGTTGTTTTATACATGGACCCAATGTGCCTGGATGC
GTTCCCAAAATTAGTTTGTTTTAAAAAACGTATTGAAGCTATCCCACAAATTGATAAGTACTTGAAATCC
AGCAAGTATATAGCATGGCCTTTGCAGGGCTGGCAAGCCACGTTTGGTGGTGGCGACCATCCTCCAAAAT
CGGATCTGGTTCCGCGTCCATGGTCGAATCAAACAAGTTTGTACAAAAAAGCAGGCTCCATGCGGCCGCA
GACCCTGAAGGGACACCAGGAGAAGATTCGGCAGCGGCAGTCCATCCTGCCTCCTCCCCAGGGCCCGGCG
CCCATCCCCTTCCAGCACCGCGGCGGGGATTCCCCGGAGGCCAAGAATCGCGTGGGCCCGCAGGTGCCAC
TCAGCGAGCCAGGTTTCCGCCGTCGGGAGTCGCAGGAGGAGCCGCGGGCCGTGCTGGCTCAGAAGATAGA
GAAGGAGACGCAAATCCTCAACTGCGCCCTGGACGACATCGAGTGGTTTGTGGCCCGGCTGCAGAAGGCA
GCCGAGGCTTTCAAGCAGCTGAACCAGCGGAAAAAGGGGAAGAAGAAGGGCAAGAAGGCGCCAGCAGAGG
ACCCAGCTTTCTTGTACAAAGTGGTTTGATTCGACCCGGGATCCGGCTGCTAACAAAGCCCGAAAGGAAG
CTGAGTTGGCTGCTGCCACCGCTGAGCAATAACTAGCATAACCCCTTGGGGCCTCTAAACGGGTCTTGAG
GGGTTTTTTGCTGAAAGGAGGAACTATATCCGGATATCCACAGGACGGGTGTGGTCGCCATGATCGCGTA
GTCGATAGTGGCTCCAAGTAGCGAAGCGAGCAGGACTGGGCGGCGGCCAAAGCGGTCGGACAGTGCTCCG
AGAACGGGTGCGCATAGAAATTGCATCAACGCATATAGCGCTAGCAGCACGCCATAGTGACTGGCGATGC
TGTCGGAATGGACGATATCCCGCAAGAGGCCCGGCAGTACCGGCATAACCAAGCCTATGCCTACAGCATC
CAGGGTGACGGTGCCGAGGATGACGATGAGCGCATTGTTAGATTTCATACACGGTGCCTGACTGCGTTAG
CAATTTAACTGTGATAAACTACCGCATTAAAGCTTATCGATGATAAGCTGTCAAACATGAGAATTCTTGA
AGACGAAAGGGCCTCGTGATACGCCTATTTTTATAGGTTAATGTCATGATAATAATGGTTTCTTAGACGT
CAGGTGGCACTTTTCGGGGAAATGTGCGCGGAACCCCTATTTGTTTATTTTTCTAAATACATTCAAATAT
GTATCCGCTCATGAGACAATAACCCTGATAAATGCTTCAATAATATTGAAAAAGGAAGAGTATGAGTATT
CAACATTTCCGTGTCGCCCTTATTCCCTTTTTTGCGGCATTTTGCCTTCCTGTTTTTGCTCACCCAGAAA
CGCTGGTGAAAGTAAAAGATGCTGAAGATCAGTTGGGTGCACGAGTGGGTTACATCGAACTGGATCTCAA
CAGCGGTAAGATCCTTGAGAGTTTTCGCCCCGAAGAACGTTTTCCAATGATGAGCACTTTTAAAGTTCTG
CTATGTGGCGCGGTATTATCCCGTGTTGACGCCGGGCAAGAGCAACTCGGTCGCCGCATACACTATTCTC
AGAATGACTTGGTTGAGTACTCACCAGTCACAGAAAAGCATCTTACGGATGGCATGACAGTAAGAGAATT
ATGCAGTGCTGCCATAACCATGAGTGATAACACTGCGGCCAACTTACTTCTGACAACGATCGGAGGACCG
AAGGAGCTAACCGCTTTTTTGCACAACATGGGGGATCATGTAACTCGCCTTGATCGTTGGGAACCGGAGC
TGAATGAAGCCATACCAAACGACGAGCGTGACACCACGATGCCTGCAGCAATGGCAACAACGTTGCGCAA
ACTATTAACTGGCGAACTACTTACTCTAGCTTCCCGGCAACAATTAATAGACTGGATGGAGGCGGATAAA
GTTGCAGGACCACTTCTGCGCTCGGCCCTTCCGGCTGGCTGGTTTATTGCTGATAAATCTGGAGCCGGTG
AGCGTGGGTCTCGCGGTATCATTGCAGCACTGGGGCCAGATGGTAAGCCCTCCCGTATCGTAGTTATCTA
CACGACGGGGAGTCAGGCAACTATGGATGAACGAAATAGACAGATCGCTGAGATAGGTGCCTCACTGATT
AAGCATTGGTAACTGTCAGACCAAGTTTACTCATATATACTTTAGATT
Features (pLannotate 1.2.2; 17 found; start..end, strand, type, name):
    135..723     +  rep_origin     ori: high-copy-number ColE1/pMB1/pBR322/pUC origin of replication
    909..1048    -  misc_feature   bom: basis of mobility region from pBR322
   1150..1341    -  CDS            rop: Rop protein, which maintains plasmids at low copy number; rop
   1358..1738    +  CDS            YPB1_ECOLX: Protein predicted: Swiss-Prot protein existence level 4. From Escherichia coli.
   1980..2884    -  CDS            TcR (fragment): tetracycline efflux protein; tet; confers resistance to tetracycline
   2906..2924    +  promoter       T7 promoter: promoter for bacteriophage T7 RNA polymerase
   2956..2978    +  RBS            RBS: efficient ribosome binding site from bacteriophage T7 gene 10 (Olins and Rangwala, 1989)
   2986..3639    +  CDS            GST26_SCHJA: Experimental evidence at protein level: Swiss-Prot protein existence level 1. GST isoenzymes appear to play a central role in the parasite detoxification system. Other functions are also suspected including a role in increasing the solubility of haematin in the parasite gut. From Schistosoma japonicum (Blood fluke).
   3673..3697    +  protein_bind   attB1: mutant version of attB; recombination site for the Gateway® BP reaction BP Clonase™
   3700..4059    +  CDS            EPS8L2 (fragment): ES8L2_HUMAN - Also known as EPS8R2. Experimental evidence at protein level: Swiss-Prot protein existence level 1. Stimulates guanine exchange activity of SOS1. May play a role in membrane ruffling and remodeling of the actin cytoskeleton. In the cochlea, is required for stereocilia maintenance in adult hair cells (By similarity). From Homo sapiens (Human).
   4061..4085    -  protein_bind   attB2: mutant version of attB; recombination site for the Gateway® BP reaction BP Clonase™
   4106..4155    +  CDS            SET1 (fragment): solubility-enhancement tag derived from T7 phage gene 10B
   4163..4210    +  terminator     T7 terminator: transcription terminator for bacteriophage T7 RNA polymerase
   4236..4528    -  CDS            TcR (fragment): tetracycline efflux protein; tet; confers resistance to tetracycline
   4576..4604    -  promoter       tet promoter: E. coli promoter for tetracycline efflux protein gene
   4717..4821    +  promoter       AmpR promoter: bla
   4822..5682    +  CDS            AmpR: β-lactamase; bla; confers resistance to ampicillin, carbenicillin, and related antibiotics
