[The description below was written by a language model from this plasmid's Addgene catalogue record and pLannotate feature annotations shown in this document.]
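Description:
pDEST15-Eps8L2_181-299 is a 5,718-nt bacterial expression plasmid built on the Gateway destination vector pDEST15 and designed to produce a fragment of human EPS8L2 (residues 181–299, a 357-bp insert) fused to an N-terminal glutathione S-transferase tag. The backbone is pBR322-derived. It carries a ColE1/pMB1-type origin together with the bom mobility region and the rop gene, and it is selected with ampicillin through the bla (β-lactamase) gene and its own promoter. The catalogue lists the plasmid as high copy, although rop normally acts to restrain copy number. Two fragments of the tetracycline efflux gene and the tet promoter flank the expression cassette. These are remnants of the pBR322 lineage, interrupted by the cassette, and do not represent an intact marker.

The expression cassette consists of a T7 promoter, the phage T7 gene 10 ribosome binding site, the Schistosoma japonicum GST coding sequence, an attB1 site, the EPS8L2 fragment, an attB2 site and a T7 terminator. The attB sites are the scars left by Gateway recombination, which places the insert downstream of GST. A short annotated match to T7 gene 10-derived sequence lies between attB2 and the terminator and appears to be vector-derived. Transcription depends on T7 RNA polymerase. The lacUV5 promoter named in the catalogue is not annotated on the plasmid and probably refers to the inducible polymerase gene in the expression host strain.

The stated purpose is expression of GST-Eps8L2_181-299. Such a fusion is typically purified on glutathione resin and used for in vitro binding or pull-down work. The associated study concerns Eps8L2 and Ctdnep1 in dorsal actin cable regulation and nuclear positioning during cell migration.
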