Addgene plasmid #196536: pDEST15-Eps8L2_181-299
Purpose: Expression of GST-Eps8L2_181-299
Depositing lab: Edgar Gomes. Depositing organization: Fundação GIMM- Gulbenkian Institute for Molecular Medicine. Publication: Ctdnep1 and Eps8L2 regulate dorsal actin cables for nuclear positioning during cell migration. Calero-Cuenca FJ, Osorio DS, Carvalho-Marques S, Sridhara SC, Oliveira LM, Jiao Y, Diaz J, Janota CS, Cadot B, Gomes ER. Curr Biol. 2021 Apr 12;31(7):1521-1530.e8. doi: 10.1016/j.cub.2021.01.007. Epub 2021 Feb 9. PubMed 33567288.
Backbone
  Vector backbone: pDEST15
  Vector type: Bacterial Expression
Growth in bacteria
  Bacterial resistance: Ampicillin, 100 μg/mL
  Growth temperature: 37°C
  Growth strain: DH5alpha
  Copy number: High Copy
Gene/Insert
  Gene/Insert name: Eps8L2_181-299
  Species: H. sapiens (human)
  Insert size (bp): 357
  Entrez Gene: EPS8L2 (a.k.a. EPS8R2, MGC3088, FLJ16738, FLJ21935, FLJ22171, MGC126530)
  Promoter: T7 promoter; lac UV5 promoter
  Tag / fusion protein: GST (N terminal on insert)
  Cloning method: Gateway Cloning
Terms and licenses: Academic/Nonprofit Terms; Industry Terms: Not Available to Industry
How to cite: pDEST15-Eps8L2_181-299 was a gift from Edgar Gomes (Addgene plasmid # 196536 ; http://n2t.net/addgene:196536 ; RRID:Addgene_196536)
